>Addgene plasmid #143310 | TFORF1734 | addgene full sequence | sequence record 400270 | Addgene NGS Result
TTAATGTAGTCTTATGCAATACTCTTGTAGTCTTGCAACATGGTAACGATGAGTTAGCAACATGCCTTAC
AAGGAGAGAAAAAGCACCGTGCATGCCGATTGGTGGAAGTAAGGTGGTACGATCGTGCCTTATTAGGAAG
GCAACAGACGGGTCTGACATGGATTGGACGAACCACTGAATTGCCGCATTGCAGAGATATTGTATTTAAG
TGCCTAGCTCGATACATAAACGGGTCTCTCTGGTTAGACCAGATCTGAGCCTGGGAGCTCTCTGGCTAAC
TAGGGAACCCACTGCTTAAGCCTCAATAAAGCTTGCCTTGAGTGCTTCAAGTAGTGTGTGCCCGTCTGTT
GTGTGACTCTGGTAACTAGAGATCCCTCAGACCCTTTTAGTCAGTGTGGAAAATCTCTAGCAGTGGCGCC
CGAACAGGGACTTGAAAGCGAAAGGGAAACCAGAGGAGCTCTCTCGACGCAGGACTCGGCTTGCTGAAGC
GCGCACGGCAAGAGGCGAGGGGCGGCGACTGGTGAGTACGCCAAAAATTTTGACTAGCGGAGGCTAGAAG
GAGAGAGATGGGTGCGAGAGCGTCAGTATTAAGCGGGGGAGAATTAGATCGCGATGGGAAAAAATTCGGT
TAAGGCCAGGGGGAAAGAAAAAATATAAATTAAAACATATAGTATGGGCAAGCAGGGAGCTAGAACGATT
CGCAGTTAATCCTGGCCTGTTAGAAACATCAGAAGGCTGTAGACAAATACTGGGACAGCTACAACCATCC
CTTCAGACAGGATCAGAAGAACTTAGATCATTATATAATACAGTAGCAACCCTCTATTGTGTGCATCAAA
GGATAGAGATAAAAGACACCAAGGAAGCTTTAGACAAGATAGAGGAAGAGCAAAACAAAAGTAAGACCAC
CGCACAGCAAGCGGCCGCTGATCTTCAGACCTGGAGGAGGAGATATGAGGGACAATTGGAGAAGTGAATT
ATATAAATATAAAGTAGTAAAAATTGAACCATTAGGAGTAGCACCCACCAAGGCAAAGAGAAGAGTGGTG
CAGAGAGAAAAAAGAGCAGTGGGAATAGGAGCTTTGTTCCTTGGGTTCTTGGGAGCAGCAGGAAGCACTA
TGGGCGCAGCGTCAATGACGCTGACGGTACAGGCCAGACAATTATTGTCTGGTATAGTGCAGCAGCAGAA
CAATTTGCTGAGGGCTATTGAGGCGCAACAGCATCTGTTGCAACTCACAGTCTGGGGCATCAAGCAGCTC
CAGGCAAGAATCCTGGCTGTGGAAAGATACCTAAAGGATCAACAGCTCCTGGGGATTTGGGGTTGCTCTG
GAAAACTCATTTGCACCACTGCTGTGCCTTGGAATGCTAGTTGGAGTAATAAATCTCTGGAACAGATTTG
GAATCACACGACCTGGATGGAGTGGGACAGAGAAATTAACAATTACACAAGCTTAATACACTCCTTAATT
GAAGAATCGCAAAACCAGCAAGAAAAGAATGAACAAGAATTATTGGAATTAGATAAATGGGCAAGTTTGT
GGAATTGGTTTAACATAACAAATTGGCTGTGGTATATAAAATTATTCATAATGATAGTAGGAGGCTTGGT
AGGTTTAAGAATAGTTTTTGCTGTACTTTCTATAGTGAATAGAGTTAGGCAGGGATATTCACCATTATCG
TTTCAGACCCACCTCCCAACCCCGAGGGGACCCATGCATTGCATCTCAATTAGTCAGCAACCAGGTGTGG
AAAGTCCCCAGGCTCCCCAGCAGGCAGAAGTATGCAAAGCATGCGTCTCAATTAGTCAGCAACCATAGTC
CCGCCCCTAACTCCGCCCATCCCGCCCCTAACTCCGCCCAGTTCCGCCCATTCTCCGCCCCATGGCTGAC
TAATTTTTTTTATTTATGCAGAGGCCGAGGCCGCCTCGGCCTCTGAGCTATTCCAGAAGTAGTGAGGAGG
CTTTTTTGGAGGCCTAGGCTTTTGCAAAAAGCTTTCTAGAGGTACCACCGGAGCTTACCATGACCGAGTA
CAAGCCCACGGTGCGCCTCGCCACCCGCGACGACGTCCCCAGGGCCGTACGCACCCTCGCCGCCGCGTTC
GCCGACTACCCCGCCACGCGCCACACCGTCGATCCGGACCGCCACATCGAGCGGGTCACCGAGCTGCAAG
AACTCTTCCTCACGCGCGTCGGGCTCGACATCGGCAAGGTGTGGGTCGCGGACGACGGCGCCGCCGTGGC
GGTCTGGACCACGCCGGAGAGCGTCGAAGCGGGGGCGGTGTTCGCCGAGATCGGCCCGCGCATGGCCGAG
TTGAGCGGTTCCCGGCTGGCCGCGCAGCAACAGATGGAAGGCCTCCTGGCGCCGCACCGGCCCAAGGAGC
CCGCGTGGTTCCTGGCCACCGTCGGCGTCTCGCCCGACCACCAGGGCAAGGGTCTGGGCAGCGCCGTCGT
GCTCCCCGGAGTGGAGGCGGCCGAGCGCGCCGGGGTGCCCGCCTTCCTGGAGACCTCCGCGCCCCGCAAC
CTCCCCTTCTACGAGCGGCTCGGCTTCACCGTCACCGCCGACGTCGAGGTGCCCGAAGGACCGCGCACCT
GGTGCATGACCCGCAAGCCCGGTGCCAGTTAACGAATTCTAGATCTTGAGACAAATGGCAGTATTCATCC
ACAATTTTAAAAGAAAAGGGGGGATTGGGGGGTACAGTGCAGGGGAAAGAATAGTAGACATAATAGCAAC
AGACATACAAACTAAAGAATTACAAAAACAAATTACAAAAATTCAAAATTTTCGGGTTTATTACAGGGAC
AGCAGAGATCCACTTTGGCGCCGGCTCGAGGCCTGCAGGTGCAAAGATGGATAAAGTTTTAAACAGAGAG
GAATCTTTGCAGCTAATGGACCTTCTAGGTCTTGAAAGGAGTGGGAATTGGCTCCGGTGCCCGTCAGTGG
GCAGAGCGCACATCGCCCACAGTCCCCGAGAAGTTGGGGGGAGGGGTCGGCAATTGAACCGGTGCCTAGA
GAAGGTGGCGCGGGGTAAACTGGGAAAGTGATGTCGTGTACTGGCTCCGCCTTTTTCCCGAGGGTGGGGG
AGAACCGTATATAAGTGCAGTAGTCGCCGTGAACGTTCTTTTTCGCAACGGGTTTGCCGCCAGAACACAG
GTAAGTGCCGTGTGTGGTTCCCGCGGGCCTGGCCTCTTTACGGGTTATGGCCCTTGCGTGCCTTGAATTA
CTTCCACCTGGCTGCAGTACGTGATTCTTGATCCCGAGCTTCGGGTTGGAAGTGGGTGGGAGAGTTCGAG
GCCTTGCGCTTAAGGAGCCCCTTCGCCTCGTGCTTGAGTTGAGGCCTGGCCTGGGCGCTGGGGCCGCCGC
GTGCGAATCTGGTGGCACCTTCGCGCCTGTCTCGCTGCTTTCGATAAGTCTCTAGCCATTTAAAATTTTT
GATGACCTGCTGCGACGCTTTTTTTCTGGCAAGATAGTCTTGTAAATGCGGGCCAAGATCTGCACACTGG
TATTTCGGTTTTTGGGGCCGCGGGCGGCGACGGGGCCCGTGCGTCCCAGCGCACATGTTCGGCGAGGCGG
GGCCTGCGAGCGCGGCCACCGAGAATCGGACGGGGGTAGTCTCAAGCTGGCCGGCCTGCTCTGGTGCCTG
GCCTCGCGCCGCCGTGTATCGCCCCGCCCTGGGCGGCAAGGCTGGCCCGGTCGGCACCAGTTGCGTGAGC
GGAAAGATGGCCGCTTCCCGGCCCTGCTGCAGGGAGCTCAAAATGGAGGACGCGGCGCTCGGGAGAGCGG
GCGGGTGAGTCACCCACACAAAGGAAAAGGGCCTTTCCGTCCTCAGCCGTCGCTTCATGTGACTCCACGG
AGTACCGGGCGCCGTCCAGGCACCTCGATTAGTTCTCGAGCTTTTGGAGTACGTCGTCTTTAGGTTGGGG
GGAGGGGTTTTATGCGATGGAGTTTCCCCACACTGAGTGGGTGGAGACTGAAGTTAGGCCAGCTTGGCAC
TTGATGTAATTCTCCTTGGAATTTGCCCTTTTTGAGTTTGGATCTTGGTTCATTCTCAAGCCTCAGACAG
TGGTTCAAAGTTTTTTTCTTCCATTTCAGGTGTCGTGAGGCTAGCACCGCCACCATGGCTGGAAGAGCTG
TCTTGTTGGCAGGACCTCCTGGAACTGGCAAGACAGCTCTGGCTCTGGCTATTGCTCAGGAGCTGGGTAG
TAAGGTCCCCTTCTGCCCAATGGTGGGGAGTGAAGTTTACTCAACTGAGATCAAGAAGACAGAGGTGCTG
ATGGAGAACTTCCGCAGGGCCATTGGGCTGCGAATAAAGGAGACCAAGGAAGTTTATGAAGGTGAAGTCA
CAGAGCTAACTCCGTGTGAGACAGAGAATCCCATGGGAGGATATGGCAAAACCATTAGCCATGTGATCAT
AGGACTCAAAACAGCCAAAGGAACCAAACAGTTGAAACTGGACCCCAGCATTTTTGAAAGTTTGCAGAAA
GAGCGAGTAGAAGCTGGAGATGTGATTTACATTGAAGCCAACAGTGGGGCCGTGAAGAGGCAGGGCAGGT
GTGATACCTATGCCACAGAATTCGACCTTGAAGCTGAAGAGTATGTCCCCTTGCCAAAAGGGGATGTGCA
CAAAAAGAAAGAAATCATCCAAGATGTGACCTTGCATGACTTGGATGTGGCTAATGCGCGGCCCCAGGGG
GGACAAGATATCCTGTCCATGATGGGCCAGCTAATGAAGCCAAAGAAGACAGAAATCACAGACAAACTTC
GAGGGGAGATTAATAAGGTGGTGAACAAGTACATCGACCAGGGCATTGCTGAGCTGGTCCCGGGTGTGCT
GTTTGTTGATGAGGTCCACATGCTGGACATTGAGTGCTTCACCTACCTGCACCGCGCCCTGGAGTCTTCT
ATCGCTCCCATCGTCATCTTTGCATCCAACCGAGGCAACTGTGTCATCAGAGGCACTGAGGACATCACAT
CCCCTCACGGCATCCCTCTTGACCTTCTGGACCGAGTGATGATAATCCGGACCATGCTGTATACTCCACA
GGAAATGAAACAGGTCCCATAGTAATGAACTAGTCCGTAACTTGAAAGTATTTCGATTTCTTGGCTTTAT
ATATCTTGTGGAAAGGACGAGGAGACGGCGAGTACACGCACCCAACGCGTTAAGTCGACAATCAACCTCT
GGATTACAAAATTTGTGAAAGATTGACTGGTATTCTTAACTATGTTGCTCCTTTTACGCTATGTGGATAC
GCTGCTTTAATGCCTTTGTATCATGCTATTGCTTCCCGTATGGCTTTCATTTTCTCCTCCTTGTATAAAT
CCTGGTTGCTGTCTCTTTATGAGGAGTTGTGGCCCGTTGTCAGGCAACGTGGCGTGGTGTGCACTGTGTT
TGCTGACGCAACCCCCACTGGTTGGGGCATTGCCACCACCTGTCAGCTCCTTTCCGGGACTTTCGCTTTC
CCCCTCCCTATTGCCACGGCGGAACTCATCGCCGCCTGCCTTGCCCGCTGCTGGACAGGGGCTCGGCTGT
TGGGCACTGACAATTCCGTGGTGTTGTCGGGGAAATCATCGTCCTTTCCTTGGCTGCTCGCCTGTGTTGC
CACCTGGATTCTGCGCGGGACGTCCTTCTGCTACGTCCCTTCGGCCCTCAATCCAGCGGACCTTCCTTCC
CGCGGCCTGCTGCCGGCTCTGCGGCCTCTTCCGCGTCTTCGCCTTCGCCCTCAGACGAGTCGGATCTCCC
TTTGGGCCGCCTCCCCGCGTCGACTTTAAGACCAATGACTTACAAGGCAGCTGTAGATCTTAGCCACTTT
TTAAAAGAAAAGGGGGGACTGGAAGGGCTAATTCACTCCCAACGAAGACAAGATCTGCTTTTTGCTTGTA
CTGGGTCTCTCTGGTTAGACCAGATCTGAGCCTGGGAGCTCTCTGGCTAACTAGGGAACCCACTGCTTAA
GCCTCAATAAAGCTTGCCTTGAGTGCTTCAAGTAGTGTGTGCCCGTCTGTTGTGTGACTCTGGTAACTAG
AGATCCCTCAGACCCTTTTAGTCAGTGTGGAAAATCTCTAGCAGTACGTATAGTAGTTCATGTCATCTTA
TTATTCAGTATTTATAACTTGCAAAGAAATGAATATCAGAGAGTGAGAGGAACTTGTTTATTGCAGCTTA
TAATGGTTACAAATAAAGCAATAGCATCACAAATTTCACAAATAAAGCATTTTTTTCACTGCATTCTAGT
TGTGGTTTGTCCAAACTCATCAATGTATCTTATCATGTCTGGCTCTAGCTATCCCGCCCCTAACTCCGCC
CATCCCGCCCCTAACTCCGCCCAGTTCCGCCCATTCTCCGCCCCATGGCTGACTAATTTTTTTTATTTAT
GCAGAGGCCGAGGCCGCCTCGGCCTCTGAGCTATTCCAGAAGTAGTGAGGAGGCTTTTTTGGAGGCCTAG
GGACGTACCCAATTCGCCCTATAGTGAGTCGTATTACGCGCGCTCACTGGCCGTCGTTTTACAACGTCGT
GACTGGGAAAACCCTGGCGTTACCCAACTTAATCGCCTTGCAGCACATCCCCCTTTCGCCAGCTGGCGTA
ATAGCGAAGAGGCCCGCACCGATCGCCCTTCCCAACAGTTGCGCAGCCTGAATGGCGAATGGG
[124 nt withheld, positions 6644-6767]
C
[91 nt withheld, positions 6769-6859]
A
[49 nt withheld, positions 6861-6909]
CCTTTGACGTTGGAGTCCACGTTCTTT
[37 nt withheld, positions 6937-6973]
ACCCTATCTCGGTCTATTCTTTTGATTTATAAGGGATTTTGCCGATTTCGGCCTATTGGTTAAAAAATGA
GCTGATTTAACAAAAATTTAACGCGAATTTTAACAAAATATTAACGCTTACAATTTAGGTGGCACTTTTC
GGGGAAATGTGCGCGGAACCCCTATTTGTTTATTTTTCTAAATACATTCAAATATGTATCCGCTCATGAG
ACAATAACCCTGATAAATGCTTCAATAATATTGAAAAAGGAAGAGTATGAGTATTCAACATTTCCGTGTC
GCCCTTATTCCCTTTTTTGCGGCATTTTGCCTTCCTGTTTTTGCTCACCCAGAAACGCTGGTGAAAGTAA
AAGATGCTGAAGATCAGTTGGGTGCACGAGTGGGTTACATCGAACTGGATCTCAACAGCGGTAAGATCCT
TGAGAGTTTTCGCCCCGAAGAACGTTTTCCAATGATGAGCACTTTTAAAGTTCTGCTATGTGGCGCGGTA
TTATCCCGTATTGACGCCGGGCAAGAGCAACTCGGTCGCCGCATACACTATTCTCAGAATGACTTGGTTG
AGTACTCACCAGTCACAGAAAAGCATCTTACGGATGGCATGACAGTAAGAGAATTATGCAGTGCTGCCAT
AACCATGAGTGATAACACTGCGGCCAACTTACTTCTGACAACGATCGGAGGACCGAAGGAGCTAACCGCT
TTTTTGCACAACATGGGGGATCATGTAACTCGCCTTGATCGTTGGGAACCGGAGCTGAATGAAGCCATAC
CAAACGACGAGCGTGACACCACGATGCCTGTAGCAATGGCAACAACGTTGCGCAAACTATTAACTGGCGA
ACTACTTACTCTAGCTTCCCGGCAACAATTAATAGACTGGATGGAGGCGGATAAAGTTGCAGGACCACTT
CTGCGCTCGGCCCTTCCGGCTGGCTGGTTTATTGCTGATAAATCTGGAGCCGGTGAGCGTGGGTCTCGCG
GTATCATTGCAGCACTGGGGCCAGATGGTAAGCCCTCCCGTATCGTAGTTATCTACACGACGGGGAGTCA
GGCAACTATGGATGAACGAAATAGACAGATCGCTGAGATAGGTGCCTCACTGATTAAGCATTGGTAACTG
TCAGACCAAGTTTACTCATATATACTTTAGATTGATTTAAAACTTCATTTTTAATTTAAAAGGATCTAGG
TGAAGATCCTTTTTGATAATCTCATGACCAAAATCCCTTAACGTGAGTTTTCGTTCCACTGAGCGTCAGA
CCCCGTAGAAAAGATCAAAGGATCTTCTTGAGATCCTTTTTTTCTGCGCGTAATCTGCTGCTTGCAAACA
AAAAAACCACCGCTACCAGCGGTGGTTTGTTTGCCGGATCAAGAGCTACCAACTCTTTTTCCGAAGGTAA
CTGGCTTCAGCAGAGCGCAGATACCAAATACTGTTCTTCTAGTGTAGCCGTAGTTAGGCCACCACTTCAA
GAACTCTGTAGCACCGCCTACATACCTCGCTCTGCTAATCCTGTTACCAGTGGCTGCTGCCAGTGGCGAT
AAGTCGTGTCTTACCGGGTTGGACTCAAGACGATAGTTACCGGATAAGGCGCAGCGGTCGGGCTGAACGG
GGGGTTCGTGCACACAGCCCAGCTTGGAGCGAACGACCTACACCGAACTGAGATACCTACAGCGTGAGCT
ATGAGAAAGCGCCACGCTTCCCGAAGGGAGAAAGGCGGACAGGTATCCGGTAAGCGGCAGGGTCGGAACA
GGAGAGCGCACGAGGGAGCTTCCAGGGGGAAACGCCTGGTATCTTTATAGTCCTGTCGGGTTTCGCCACC
TCTGACTTGAGCGTCGATTTTTGTGATGCTCGTCAGGGGGGCGGAGCCTATGGAAAAACGCCAGCAACGC
GGCCTTTTTACGGTTCCTGGCCTTTTGCTGGCCTTTTGCTCACATGTTCTTTCCTGCGTTATCCCCTGAT
TCTGTGGATAACCGTATTACCGCCTTTGAGTGAGCTGATACCGCTCGCCGCAGCCGAACGACCGAGCGCA
GCGAGTCAGTGAGCGAGGAAGCGGAAGAGCGCCCAATACGCAAACCGCCTCTCCCCGCGCGTTGGCCGAT
TCATTAATGCAGCTGGCACGACAGGTTTCCCGACTGGAAAGCGGGCAGTGAGCGCAACGCAATTAATGTG
AGTTAGCTCACTCATTAGGCACCCCAGGCTTTACACTTTATGCTTCCGGCTCGTATGTTGTGTGGAATTG
TGAGCGGATAACAATTTCACACAGGAAACAGCTATGACCATGATTACGCCAAGCGCGCAATTAACCCTCA
CTAAAGGGAACAAAAGCTGGAGCTGCAAGC
Features (pLannotate 1.2.2; 31 found; start..end, strand, type, name):
      5..231     +  promoter       RSV promoter: Rous sarcoma virus enhancer/promoter
    232..412     +  LTR            5' LTR (truncated): truncated 5' long terminal repeat (LTR) from HIV-1
    459..584     +  misc_feature   HIV-1 Ψ: packaging signal of human immunodeficiency virus type 1
    568..931     +  CDS            HIV-1 gag (fragment): gag protein from human immunodeficiency virus 1; gag
   1077..1310    +  misc_feature   RRE: The Rev response element (RRE) of HIV-1 allows for Rev-dependent mRNA export from the nucleus to the cytoplasm.
   1687..1713    +  CDS            Rev (fragment): human immunodeficiency virus 1 (HIV-1) Rev protein; rev; enhances nuclear export of unspliced and incompletely spliced viral mRNAs
   1720..1743    +  promoter       SV40 promoter (fragment): SV40 early promoter
   1744..1815    +  promoter       SV40 promoter (fragment): SV40 enhancer and early promoter
   1839..1974    +  rep_origin     SV40 ori: SV40 origin of replication
   2020..2616    +  CDS            PuroR (fragment): puromycin N-acetyltransferase; pac from Streptomyces; confers resistance to puromycin
   2665..2782    +  misc_feature   cPPT/CTS: central polypurine tract and central termination sequence of HIV-1
   2847..2913    +  CDS            small t antigen (fragment): SV40 (simian virus 40) small t antigen
   2920..4098    +  promoter       EF-1α promoter: strong constitutive promoter for human elongation factor EF-1α
   4115..5056    +  CDS            RUVBL1 (fragment): RUVB1_HUMAN - Also known as INO80H, NMP238, TIP49, TIP49A. Experimental evidence at protein level: Swiss-Prot protein existence level 1. Possesses single-stranded DNA-stimulated ATPase and ATP- dependent DNA helicase (3' to 5') activity; hexamerization is thought to be critical for ATP hydrolysis and adjacent subunits in the ring- like structure contribute to the ATPase activity (PubMed:17157868). Component of the NuA4 histone acetyltransferase complex which is involved in transcriptional activation of select genes principally by acetylation of nucleosomal histones H4 and H2A (PubMed:14966270)
   5075..5128    +  promoter       U6 promoter (fragment): RNA polymerase III promoter for human U6 snRNA
   5170..5758    +  misc_feature   WPRE: woodchuck hepatitis virus posttranscriptional regulatory element
   5809..5828    +  misc_feature   cPPT/CTS (fragment): central polypurine tract and central termination sequence of HIV-1
   5830..6063    +  LTR            3' LTR (ΔU3): self-inactivating 3' long terminal repeat (LTR) from HIV-1
   6141..6262    +  polyA_signal   SV40 poly(A) signal: SV40 polyadenylation signal
   6302..6437    +  rep_origin     SV40 ori: SV40 origin of replication
   6458..6476    -  promoter       T7 promoter: promoter for bacteriophage T7 RNA polymerase
   6484..6639    +  CDS            lacZα (fragment): LacZα fragment of β-galactosidase; lacZ fragment
   6644..7072    +  rep_origin     f1 ori (sequence partly withheld): f1 bacteriophage origin of replication; arrow indicates direction of (+) strand synthesis
   7125..7229    +  promoter       AmpR promoter: bla
   7230..8090    +  CDS            AmpR: β-lactamase; bla; confers resistance to ampicillin, carbenicillin, and related antibiotics
   8261..8849    +  rep_origin     ori: high-copy-number ColE1/pMB1/pBR322/pUC origin of replication
   9032..9124    +  CDS            lacI (fragment): lac repressor; lacI; The lac repressor binds to the lac operator to inhibit transcription in E. coli. This inhibition can be relieved by adding lactose or isopropyl-β-D-thiogalactopyranoside (IPTG).
   9137..9158    +  protein_bind   CAP binding site: CAP binding activates transcription in the presence of cAMP. E. coli catabolite activator protein
   9173..9203    +  promoter       lac promoter: promoter for the E. coli lac operon
   9211..9227    +  protein_bind   lac operator: The lac repressor binds to the lac operator to inhibit transcription in E. coli. This inhibition can be relieved by adding lactose or isopropyl-β-D-thiogalactopyranoside (IPTG). lac repressor encoded by lacI
   9272..9290    +  promoter       T3 promoter: promoter for bacteriophage T3 RNA polymerase
