[The description below was written by a language model from this plasmid's Addgene catalogue record and pLannotate feature annotations shown in this document.]
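Description:
TFORF1734 is a third-generation-style, self-inactivating lentiviral expression plasmid built on the pLX_TRC317 backbone and carrying a human RUVBL1 open reading frame (also known as Pontin or TIP49). It belongs to a barcoded collection of transcription factor ORFs. In bacteria it is maintained through a high-copy ColE1/pUC origin and selected with ampicillin via the bla gene. An f1 origin and remnants of a lac/lacZα cloning region flanked by T7 and T3 promoters are also present in the backbone. The depositor notes that the plasmid may recombine during propagation.

The viral portion begins with an RSV promoter fused to a truncated HIV-1 5' LTR, which drives production of the packageable genomic RNA. This is followed by the Ψ packaging signal, a gag fragment and the RRE for Rev-dependent nuclear export, and it ends in a ΔU3 3' LTR with a downstream SV40 polyadenylation signal. Within the proviral region, an SV40 promoter/origin segment sits upstream of the puromycin N-acetyltransferase gene, allowing selection of transduced mammalian cells. A cPPT/CTS element follows, and then the EF-1α promoter drives constitutive expression of RUVBL1. The insert corresponds to a specific transcript isoform cited by the depositor, and the annotation matches it as a partial alignment to the reference protein. A WPRE downstream of the ORF enhances transcript stability and expression.

According to the record, each construct in the collection carries a unique 24-bp barcode, although the feature table does not annotate it. The barcode lets the overexpressed factor be identified by sequencing in pooled screens, such as those for directed differentiation.
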