Addgene plasmid #143310: TFORF1734
Purpose: Lentiviral vector for overexpressing transcription factor ORFs with unique 24-bp barcodes. Barcodes facilitate identification of transcription factors in pooled screens.
Depositing lab: Feng Zhang. Depositing organization: Broad Institute. Publication: A transcription factor atlas of directed differentiation. Joung J, Ma S, Tay T, Geiger-Schuller KR, Kirchgatterer PC, Verdine VK, Guo B, Arias-Garcia MA, Allen WE, Singh A, Kuksenko O, Abudayyeh OO, Gootenberg JS, Fu Z, Macrae RK, Buenrostro JD, Regev A, Zhang F. Cell. 2023 Jan 5;186(1):209-229.e26. doi: 10.1016/j.cell.2022.11.026. PubMed 36608654.
Backbone
  Vector backbone: pLX_TRC317
  Backbone manufacturer: Broad Institute Genetic Perturbation Platform
  Backbone size w/o insert (bp): 8264
  Vector type: Mammalian Expression, Lentiviral
  Selectable markers: Puromycin
Growth in bacteria
  Bacterial resistance: Ampicillin, 100 μg/mL
  Growth temperature: 37°C
  Growth strain: NEB Stable
  Copy number: High Copy
Gene/Insert
  Gene/Insert name: RUVBL1
  Species: H. sapiens (human)
  Insert size (bp): 1049
  Entrez Gene: RUVBL1 (a.k.a. ECP-54, ECP54, INO80H, NMP 238, NMP238, PONTIN, Pontin52, RVB1, TIH1, TIP49, TIP49A)
  Promoter: EF1a
  Cloning method: Unknown
  Sequencing primers: 5′ GGGTGGAGACTGAAGTTAGGCCAG; 3′ CACATAGCGTAAAAGGAGCAACATAG
Terms and licenses: Academic/Nonprofit Terms; Industry Terms: Not Available to Industry
Depositor comments: NM_001319086,ENST00000464873 . The transcription factor ORF portion of this plasmid was synthesized by Genewiz. Please test multiple small colonies in case of plasmid recombination. To make this collection available in a timely manner, a portion of this collection was not fully sequenced by Addgene. If an Addgene verified full plasmid sequence is not available, please contact us prior to placing an order to request the full sequence.
How to cite: TFORF1734 was a gift from Feng Zhang (Addgene plasmid # 143310 ; http://n2t.net/addgene:143310 ; RRID:Addgene_143310)
