>Addgene plasmid #143310 | TFORF1734 | depositor partial sequence | sequence record 282068 | Insert
ACCGCCACCATGGCTGGAAGAGCTGTCTTGTTGGCAGGACCTCCTGGAACTGGCAAGACAGCTCTGGCTC
TGGCTATTGCTCAGGAGCTGGGTAGTAAGGTCCCCTTCTGCCCAATGGTGGGGAGTGAAGTTTACTCAAC
TGAGATCAAGAAGACAGAGGTGCTGATGGAGAACTTCCGCAGGGCCATTGGGCTGCGAATAAAGGAGACC
AAGGAAGTTTATGAAGGTGAAGTCACAGAGCTAACTCCGTGTGAGACAGAGAATCCCATGGGAGGATATG
GCAAAACCATTAGCCATGTGATCATAGGACTCAAAACAGCCAAAGGAACCAAACAGTTGAAACTGGACCC
CAGCATTTTTGAAAGTTTGCAGAAAGAGCGAGTAGAAGCTGGAGATGTGATTTACATTGAAGCCAACAGT
GGGGCCGTGAAGAGGCAGGGCAGGTGTGATACCTATGCCACAGAATTCGACCTTGAAGCTGAAGAGTATG
TCCCCTTGCCAAAAGGGGATGTGCACAAAAAGAAAGAAATCATCCAAGATGTGACCTTGCATGACTTGGA
TGTGGCTAATGCGCGGCCCCAGGGGGGACAAGATATCCTGTCCATGATGGGCCAGCTAATGAAGCCAAAG
AAGACAGAAATCACAGACAAACTTCGAGGGGAGATTAATAAGGTGGTGAACAAGTACATCGACCAGGGCA
TTGCTGAGCTGGTCCCGGGTGTGCTGTTTGTTGATGAGGTCCACATGCTGGACATTGAGTGCTTCACCTA
CCTGCACCGCGCCCTGGAGTCTTCTATCGCTCCCATCGTCATCTTTGCATCCAACCGAGGCAACTGTGTC
ATCAGAGGCACTGAGGACATCACATCCCCTCACGGCATCCCTCTTGACCTTCTGGACCGAGTGATGATAA
TCCGGACCATGCTGTATACTCCACAGGAAATGAAACAGGTCCCATAGTAATGAACTAGTCCGTAACTTGA
AAGTATTTCGATTTCTTGGCTTTATATATCTTGTGGAAAGGACGAGGAGACGGCGAGTACACGCACCCA
