>Addgene plasmid #143310 | TFORF1734 | depositor partial sequence | sequence record 282069 | Barcode
GGAGACGGCGAGTACACGCACCCA
